Addgene plasmid #47834: pFAB3689
Purpose: BIOFAB RFP reporter plasmid for measuring promoter 3 + BCD1 efficiency.
Depositing lab: Drew Endy. Depositing organization: Stanford University. Publication: Precise and reliable gene expression via standard transcription and translation initiation elements. Mutalik VK, Guimaraes JC, Cambray G, Lam C, Christoffersen MJ, Mai QA, Tran AB, Paull M, Keasling JD, Arkin AP, Endy D. Nat Methods. 2013 Apr;10(4):354-60. doi: 10.1038/nmeth.2404. Epub 2013 Mar 10. PubMed 23474465.
Backbone
  Vector backbone: pFAB1781
  Backbone size w/o insert (bp): 3000
  Vector type: Bacterial Expression, Synthetic Biology
Growth in bacteria
  Bacterial resistance: Kanamycin, 50 μg/mL
  Growth temperature: 37°C
  Growth strain: BW25113
  Copy number: High Copy
Gene/Insert
  Gene/Insert name: promoter 3 and BCD1 (alt name: P3, apFAB85 and BCD1, apFAB681)
  Species: Synthetic
  Insert size (bp): 135
  Promoter: see insert
  Cloning method: Unknown
  Sequencing primers: 5′ Neo-R; 3′ p15A-R
Terms and licenses: Academic/Nonprofit Terms; Industry Terms: Not Available to Industry
Depositor comments: RFP fluorescence (Arbitrary Units, AU) is used to measure the efficiency of the promoter/BCD combination. Promoter/BCD combinations ranged from a low score of 6.14 to a high score of 634.54. The score for this combination was: 559.4
How to cite: pFAB3689 was a gift from Drew Endy (Addgene plasmid # 47834 ; http://n2t.net/addgene:47834 ; RRID:Addgene_47834)
