[The description below was written by a language model from this plasmid's Addgene catalogue record, the feature table of its GenBank file and pLannotate feature annotations shown in this document.]
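Description:
pFAB3689 is a small (about 3 kb) bacterial expression and synthetic-biology reporter plasmid from the BIOFAB collection, built on the pFAB1781 backbone and propagated in E. coli (strain BW25113 is recorded). Selection is by kanamycin, conferred by the neo/nptII gene, which sits on the reverse strand next to a short residual Tn5 transposase fragment and is followed by a lambda t0 terminator. The annotated full sequence shows a p15A origin of replication, along with a short fragment matching the RSF origin. p15A is usually regarded as a medium-copy origin, whereas the catalogue entry lists the plasmid as high copy, and the record does not resolve this difference.

The payload is a 135 bp synthetic insert combining promoter 3 (P3, apFAB85) with BCD1 (apFAB681), a bicistronic design translation initiation element. It lies upstream of an mRFP1 coding sequence, which is followed by the rrnB T1 and T7Te terminators. The automated annotation labels short stretches of the promoter region as T5 and trc promoter fragments. These are probably partial similarity hits to the synthetic promoter rather than distinct functional parts, and the BCD itself is not annotated. Red fluorescence serves as the readout of the combined transcription and translation initiation strength of this promoter/BCD pair. The depositor reports a score of 559.4 arbitrary units, near the top of a series ranging from 6.14 to 634.54. The plasmid is thus a characterized, high-expression reference point within a library of standardized expression elements. The accompanying 920 bp GenBank record covers only part of the plasmid and carries no feature annotations.
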