Features (pLannotate 1.2.2; 10 found; start..end, strand, type, name):
     97..191     -  terminator     lambda t0 terminator: transcription terminator from phage lambda
    225..1016    -  CDS            neo: KKA2_KLEPN - Also known as kan, nptII. Experimental evidence at protein level: Swiss-Prot protein existence level 1. Resistance to kanamycin, neomycin, paromomycin, ribostamycin, butirosin and gentamicin B. From Klebsiella pneumoniae.
   1048..1152    -  CDS            tnpA (fragment): TN5P_ECOLX - Also known as tnp. Experimental evidence at protein level: Swiss-Prot protein existence level 1. Mediates transposition of transposon Tn5 by a 'cut and paste' mechanism. First, the monomeric transposase binds the 19 bp inverted DNA repeats flanking the transposon. Then, dimerization of the DNA- bound transposase creates a synaptic DNA complex. After nicking of the first DNA strand, excision of the transposon proceeds through a series of intermediates. The transposase then mediates the insertion of the transposon at a new site by strand transfer. The activity of the wild- type tran
   1336..1352    +  promoter       T5 promoter (fragment): bacteriophage T5 promoter for E. coli RNA polymerase, with embedded lac operator
   1353..1376    +  promoter       trc promoter (fragment): strong E. coli promoter; hybrid between the trp and lac UV5 promoters
   1468..2145    +  CDS            mRFP1: monomeric derivative of DsRed (Campbell et al., 2002)
   2178..2249    +  terminator     rrnB T1 terminator: transcription terminator T1 from the E. coli rrnB gene
   2265..2292    +  terminator     T7Te terminator: phage T7 early transcription terminator
   2326..2381    -  rep_origin     RSF ori (fragment): Plasmids containing the RSF 1030 origin of replication can be propagated in E. coli cells that contain additional plasmids with compatible origins.
   2469..3014    -  rep_origin     p15A ori: Plasmids containing the medium-copy-number p15A origin of replication can be propagated in E. coli cells that contain a second plasmid with the ColE1 origin.
>Addgene plasmid #47834 | pFAB3689 | depositor full sequence | sequence record 68367 | Full Sequence
TCAGATAAAATATTTCTAGATTTCAGTGCAATTTATCTCTTCAAATGTAGCACCTGAAGTCAGCCCCATA
CGATATAAGTTGTTACTAGTGCTTGGATTCTCACCAATAAAAAACGCCCGGCGGCAACCGAGCGTTCTGA
ACAAATCCAGATGGAGTTCTGAGGTCATTACTGGATCTATCAACAGGAGTCCAAGCGAGCTCTCGAACCC
CAGAGTCCCGCTCAGAAGAACTCGTCAAGAAGGCGATAGAAGGCGATGCGCTGCGAATCGGGAGCGGCGA
TACCGTAAAGCACGAGGAAGCGGTCAGCCCATTCGCCGCCAAGCTCTTCAGCAATATCACGGGTAGCCAA
CGCTATGTCCTGATAGCGGTCCGCCACACCCAGCCGGCCACAGTCGATGAATCCAGAAAAGCGGCCATTT
TCCACCATGATATTCGGCAAGCAGGCATCGCCATGGGTCACGACGAGATCCTCGCCGTCGGGCATGCGCG
CCTTGAGCCTGGCGAACAGTTCGGCTGGCGCGAGCCCCTGATGCTCTTCGTCCAGATCATCCTGATCGAC
AAGACCGGCTTCCATCCGAGTACGTGCTCGCTCGATGCGATGTTTCGCTTGGTGGTCGAATGGGCAGGTA
GCCGGATCAAGCGTATGCAGCCGCCGCATTGCATCAGCCATGATGGATACTTTCTCGGCAGGAGCAAGGT
GAGATGACAGGAGATCCTGCCCCGGCACTTCGCCCAATAGCAGCCAGTCCCTTCCCGCTTCAGTGACAAC
GTCGAGCACAGCTGCGCAAGGAACGCCCGTCGTGGCCAGCCACGATAGCCGCGCTGCCTCGTCCTGCAGT
TCATTCAGGGCACCGGACAGGTCGGTCTTGACAAAAAGAACCGGGCGCCCCTGCGCTGACAGCCGGAACA
CGGCGGCATCAGAGCAGCCGATTGTCTGTTGTGCCCAGTCATAGCCGAATAGCCTCTCCACCCAAGCGGC
CGGAGAACCTGCGTGCAATCCATCTTGTTCAATCATGCGAAACGATCCTCATCCTGTCTCTTGATCAGAT
CATGATCCCCTGCGCCATCAGATCCTTGGCGGCAAGAAAGCCATCCAGTTTACTTTGCAGGGCTTCCCAA
CCTTACCAGAGGGCGCCCCAGCTGGCAATTCCGACGTCGAATTCAAAAGATCTTAAGTAAGTAAGAGTAT
ACGTATATCGGCTAATAACGTATTAAGGCGCTTCGGCGCCTTTTTTTATGGGGGTATTTTCATCCCAATC
CACACGTCCAACGCACAGCAAACACCACGTCGACCCTATCAGCTGCGTGCTTTCTATGAGTCGTTGCTGC
ATAACAAAAAATTTATTTGCTTATTAATCATCCGGCTCGTATAATGTGTGGAGGGCCCAAGTTCACTTAA
AAAGGAGATCAACAATGAAAGCAATTTTCGTACTGAAACATCTTAATCATGCACAGGAGACTTTCTAATG
GCGAGTAGCGAAGACGTTATCAAAGAGTTCATGCGTTTCAAAGTTCGTATGGAAGGTTCCGTTAACGGTC
ACGAGTTCGAAATCGAAGGTGAAGGTGAAGGTCGTCCGTACGAAGGTACCCAGACCGCTAAACTGAAAGT
TACCAAAGGTGGTCCGCTGCCGTTCGCTTGGGACATCCTGTCCCCGCAGTTCCAGTACGGTTCCAAAGCT
TACGTTAAACACCCGGCTGACATCCCGGACTACCTGAAACTGTCCTTCCCGGAAGGTTTCAAATGGGAAC
GTGTTATGAACTTCGAAGACGGTGGTGTTGTTACCGTTACCCAGGACTCCTCCCTGCAAGACGGTGAGTT
CATCTACAAAGTTAAACTGCGTGGTACCAACTTCCCGTCCGACGGTCCGGTTATGCAGAAAAAAACCATG
GGTTGGGAAGCTTCCACCGAACGTATGTACCCGGAAGACGGTGCTCTGAAAGGTGAAATCAAAATGCGTC
TGAAACTGAAAGACGGTGGTCACTACGACGCTGAAGTTAAAACCACCTACATGGCTAAAAAACCGGTTCA
GCTGCCGGGTGCTTACAAAACCGACATCAAACTGGACATCACCTCCCACAACGAAGACTACACCATCGTT
GAACAGTACGAACGTGCTGAAGGTCGTCACTCCACCGGTGCTTAAGGATCGGTTGTCGAGTAAGGATCTC
CAGGCATCAAATAAAACGAAAGGCTCAGTCGAAAGACTGGGCCTTTCGTTTTATCTGTTGTTTGTCGGTG
AACGCTCTCTACTAGAGTCACACTGGCTCACCTTCGGGTGGGCCTTTCTGCGTTTATAGGATCCTAACTC
GAGCCTAGGGATATATTCCGCTTCCTCGCTCACTGACTCGCTACGCTCGGTCGTTCGACTGCGGCGAGCG
GAAATGGCTTACGAACGGGGCGGAGATTTCCTGGAAGATGCCAGGAAGATACTTAACAGGGAAGTGAGAG
GGCCGCGGCAAAGCCGTTTTTCCATAGGCTCCGCCCCCCTGACAAGCATCACGAAATCTGACGCTCAAAT
CAGTGGTGGCGAAACCCGACAGGACTATAAAGATACCAGGCGTTTCCCCCTGGCGGCTCCCTCGTGCGCT
CTCCTGTTCCTGCCTTTCGGTTTACCGGTGTCATTCCGCTGTTATGGCCGCGTTTGTCTCATTCCACGCC
TGACACTCAGTTCCGGGTAGGCAGTTCGCTCCAAGCTGGACTGTATGCACGAACCCCCCGTTCAGTCCGA
CCGCTGCGCCTTATCCGGTAACTATCGTCTTGAGTCCAACCCGGAAAGACATGCAAAAGCACCACTGGCA
GCAGCCACTGGTAATTGATTTAGAGGAGTTAGTCTTGAAGTCATGCGCCGGTTAAGGCTAAACTGAAAGG
ACAAGTTTTGGTGACTGCGCTCCTCCAAGCCAGTTACCTCGGTTCAAAGAGTTGGTAGCTCAGAGAACCT
TCGAAAAACCGCCCTGCAAGGCGGTTTTTTCGTTTTCAGAGCAAGAGATTACGCGCAGACCAAAACGATC
TCAAGAAGATCATCTTATTAA
