LOCUS       Exported 920 bp ds-DNA linear SYN 27-MAY-2021
DEFINITION  BIOFAB RFP reporter plasmid for measuring promoter 3 + BCD1
            efficiency..
ACCESSION   .
VERSION     .
KEYWORDS    pFAB3689
SOURCE      synthetic DNA construct
  ORGANISM  synthetic DNA construct
REFERENCE   1 (bases 1 to 920)
  AUTHORS   Mutalik VK, Guimaraes JC, Cambray G, Lam C, Christoffersen MJ, Mai
            QA, Tran AB, Paull M, Keasling JD, Arkin AP, Endy D
  TITLE     Precise and reliable gene expression via standard transcription and
            translation initiation elements.
  JOURNAL   Nat Methods. 2013 Apr;10(4):354-60. doi: 10.1038/nmeth.2404. Epub
            2013 Mar 10.
  PUBMED    23474465
REFERENCE   2 (bases 1 to 920)
  AUTHORS   .
  TITLE     Direct Submission
  JOURNAL   Exported May 27, 2021 from SnapGene Server 1.1.58
            http://www.snapgene.com
FEATURES             Location/Qualifiers
     source          1..920
                     /organism="synthetic DNA construct"
                     /mol_type="other DNA"
ORIGIN
        1 tcaatcatgc gaaacgatcc tcatcctgtc tcttgatcag atcatgatcc cctgcgccat
       61 cagatccttg gcggcaagaa agccatccag tttactttgc agggcttccc aaccttacca
      121 gagggcgccc cagctggcaa ttccgacgtc gaattcaaaa gatcttaagt aagtaagagt
      181 atacgtatat cggctaataa cgtattaagg cgcttcggcg ccttttttta tgggggtatt
      241 ttcatcccaa tccacacgtc caacgcacag caaacaccac gtcgacccta tcagctgcgt
      301 gctttctatg agtcgttgct gcataacaaa aaatttattt gcttattaat catccggctc
      361 gtataatgtg tggagggccc aagttcactt aaaaaggaga tcaacaatga aagcaatttt
      421 cgtactgaaa catcttaatc atgcacagga gactttctaa tggcgagtag cgaagacgtt
      481 atcaaagagt tcatgcgttt caaagttcgt atggaaggtt ccgttaacgg tcacgagttc
      541 gaaatcgaag gtgaaggtga aggtcgtccg tacgaaggta cccagaccgc taaactgaaa
      601 gttaccaaag gtggtccgct gccgttcgct tgggacatcc tgtccccgca gttccagtac
      661 ggttccaaag cttacgttaa acacccggct gacatcccgg actacctgaa actgtccttc
      721 ccggaaggtt tcaaatggga acgtgttatg aacttcgaag acggtggtgt tgttaccgtt
      781 acccaggact cctccctgca agacggtgag ttcatctaca aagttaaact gcgtggtacc
      841 aacttcccgt ccgacggtcc ggttatgcag aaaaaaacca tgggttggga agcttccacc
      901 gaacgtatgt acccggaaga
//
